>Addgene plasmid #209529 | iCAP-BI157-KanR | addgene full sequence | sequence record 417231 | Addgene NGS Result
GTCGACGGTATCGGGGGAGCTCGCAGGGTCTCCATTTTGAAGCGGGAGGTTTGAACGCGCAGCCGCCATG
CCGGGGTTTTACGAGATTGTGATTAAGGTCCCCAGCGACCTTGACGAGCATCTGCCCGGCATTTCTGACA
GCTTTGTGAACTGGGTGGCCGAGAAGGAATGGGAGTTGCCGCCAGATTCTGACATGGATCTGAATCTGAT
TGAGCAGGCACCCCTGACCGTGGCCGAGAAGCTGCAGCGCGACTTTCTGACGGAATGGCGCCGTGTGAGT
AAGGCCCCGGAGGCTCTTTTCTTTGTGCAATTTGAGAAGGGAGAGAGCTACTTCCACATGCACGTGCTCG
TGGAAACCACCGGGGTGAAATCCATGGTTTTGGGACGTTTCCTGAGTCAGATTCGCGAAAAACTGATTCA
GAGAATTTACCGCGGGATCGAGCCGACTTTGCCAAACTGGTTCGCGGTCACAAAGACCAGAAATGGCGCC
GGAGGCGGGAACAAGGTGGTGGATGAGTGCTACATCCCCAATTACTTGCTCCCCAAAACCCAGCCTGAGC
TCCAGTGGGCGTGGACTAATATGGAACAGTATTTAAGCGCCTGTTTGAATCTCACGGAGCGTAAACGGTT
GGTGGCGCAGCATCTGACGCACGTGTCGCAGACGCAGGAGCAGAACAAAGAGAATCAGAATCCCAATTCT
GATGCGCCGGTGATCAGATCAAAAACTTCAGCCAGGTACATGGAGCTGGTCGGGTGGCTCGTGGACAAGG
GGATTACCTCGGAGAAGCAGTGGATCCAGGAGGACCAGGCCTCATACATCTCCTTCAATGCGGCCTCCAA
CTCGCGGTCCCAAATCAAGGCTGCCTTGGACAATGCGGGAAAGATTATGAGCCTGACTAAAACCGCCCCC
GACTACCTGGTGGGCCAGCAGCCCGTGGAGGACATTTCCAGCAATCGGATTTATAAAATTTTGGAACTAA
ACGGGTACGATCCCCAATATGCGGCTTCCGTCTTTCTGGGATGGGCCACGAAAAAGTTCGGCAAGAGGAA
CACCATCTGGCTGTTTGGGCCTGCAACTACCGGGAAGACCAACATCGCGGAGGCCATAGCCCACACTGTG
CCCTTCTACGGGTGCGTAAACTGGACCAATGAGAACTTTCCCTTCAACGACTGTGTCGACAAGATGGTGA
TCTGGTGGGAGGAGGGGAAGATGACCGCCAAGGTCGTGGAGTCGGCCAAAGCCATTCTCGGAGGAAGCAA
GGTGCGCGTGGACCAGAAATGCAAGTCCTCGGCCCAGATAGACCCGACTCCCGTGATCGTCACCTCCAAC
ACCAACATGTGCGCCGTGATTGACGGGAACTCAACGACCTTCGAACACCAGCAGCCGTTGCAAGACCGGA
TGTTCAAATTTGAACTCACCCGCCGTCTGGATCATGACTTTGGGAAGGTCACCAAGCAGGAAGTCAAAGA
CTTTTTCCGGTGGGCAAAGGATCACGTGGTTGAGGTGGAGCATGAATTCTACGTCAAAAAGGGTGGAGCC
AAGAAAAGACCCGCCCCCAGTGACGCAGATATAAGTGAGCCCAAACGGGTGCGCGAGTCAGTTGCGCAGC
CATCGACGTCAGACGCGGAAGCTTCGATCAACTACGCGGACAGGTACCAAAACAAATGTTCTCGTCACGT
GGGCATGAATCTGATGCTGTTTCCCTGCAGACAATGCGAGAGACTGAATCAGAATTCAAATATCTGCTTC
ACTCACGGTGTCAAAGACTGTTTAGAGTGCTTTCCCGTGTCAGAATCTCAACCCGTTTCTGTCGTCAAAA
AGGCGTATCAGAAACTGTGCTACATTCATCACATCATGGGAAAGGTGCCAGACGCTTGCACTGCTTGCGA
CCTGGTCAATGTGGACTTGGATGACTGTGTTTCTGAACAATAAATGACTTAAACCAGGTATGAGTCGGCT
GGATAAATCTAAAGTCATAAACGGCGCTCTGGAATTACTCAATGAAGTCGGTATCGAAGGCCTGACGACA
AGGAAACTCGCTCAAAAGCTGGGAGTTGAGCAGCCTACCCTGTACTGGCACGTGAAGAACAAGCGGGCCC
TGCTCGATGCCCTGGCCATCGAGATGCTGGACAGGCATCATACCCACTTCTGCCCCCTGGAAGGCGAGTC
ATGGCAAGACTTTCTGCGGAACAACGCCAAGTCATTCCGCTGTGCTCTCCTCTCACATCGCGACGGGGCT
AAAGTGCATCTCGGCACCCGCCCAACAGAGAAACAGTACGAAACCCTGGAAAATCAGCTCGCGTTCCTGT
GTCAGCAAGGCTTCTCCCTGGAGAACGCACTGTACGCTCTGTCCGCCGTGGGCCACTTTACACTGGGCTG
CGTATTGGAGGAACAGGAGCATCAAGTAGCAAAAGAGGAAAGAGAGACACCTACCACCGATTCTATGCCC
CCACTTCTGAGACAAGCAATTGAGCTGTTCGACCGGCAGGGAGCCGAACCTGCCTTCCTTTTCGGCCTGG
AACTAATCATATGTGGCCTGGAGAAACAGCTAAAGTGCGAAAGCGGCGGGCCGGCCGACGCCCTTGACGA
TTTTGACTTAGACATGCTCCCAGCCGATGCCCTTGACGACTTTGACCTTGATATGCTGCCTGCTGACGCT
CTTGACGATTTTGACCTTGACATGCTCCCCGGGTAAATGCATGAATTCGATCTAGAGGGCCCTATTCTAT
AGTGTCACCTAAATGCTAGAGCTCGCTGATCAGCCTCGACTGTGCCTTCTAGTTGCCAGCCATCTGTTGT
TTGCCCCTCCCCCGTGCCTTCCTTGACCCTGGAAGGTGCCACTCCCACTGTCCTTTCCTAATAAAATGAG
GAAATTGCATCGCATTGTCTGAGTAGGTGTCATTCTATTCTGGGGGGTGGGGTGGGGCAGGACAGCAAGG
GGGAGGATTGGGAAGACAATAGCAGGCATGCTGGGGATGCGGTGGGCTCTATGGCTTCTGAGGCGGAAAG
AACCAGCTGGGGCTCGAATCAAGCTATCAAGTGCCACCTGACGTCTCCCTATCAGTGATAGAGAAGTCGA
CACGTCTCGAGCTCCCTATCAGTGATAGAGAAGGTACGTCTAGAACGTCTCCCTATCAGTGATAGAGAAG
TCGACACGTCTCGAGCTCCCTATCAGTGATAGAGAAGGTACGTCTAGAACGTCTCCCTATCAGTGATAGA
GAAGTCGACACGTCTCGAGCTCCCTATCAGTGATAGAGAAGGTACGTCTAGAACGTCTCCCTATCAGTGA
TAGAGAAGTCGACACGTCTCGAGCTCCCTATCAGTGATAGAGAAGGTACCCCCTATATAAGCAGAGAGAT
CTGTTCAAATTTGAACTGACTAAGCGGCTCCCGCCAGATTTTGGCAAGATTACTAAGCAGGAAGTCAAGG
ACTTTTTTGCTTGGGCAAAGGTCAATCAGGTGCCGGTGACTCACGAGTTTAAAGTTCCCAGGGAATTGGC
GGGAACTAAAGGGGCGGAGAAATCTCTAAAACGCCCACTGGGTGACGTCACCAATACTAGCTATAAAAGT
CTGGAGAAGCGGGCCAGGCTCTCATTTGTTCCCGAGACGCCTCGCAGTTCAGACGTGACTGTTGATCCCG
CTCCTCTGCGACCGCTAGCTTCGATCAACTACGCGGACAGGTACCAAAACAAATGTTCTCGTCACGTGGG
CATGAATCTGATGCTGTTTCCCTGCAGACAATGCGAGAGACTGAATCAGAATTCAAATATCTGCTTCACT
CACGGTGTCAAAGACTGTTTAGAGTGCTTTCCCGTGTCAGAATCTCAACCCGTTTCTGTCGTCAAAAAGG
CGTATCAGAAACTGTGCTACATTCATCACATCATGGGAAAGGTGCCAGACGCTTGCACTGCTTGCGACCT
GGTCAATGTGGACTTGGATGACTGTGTTTCTGAACAATAAATGACTTAAACCAGGTATGGCTGCCGATGG
TTATCTTCCAGATTGGCTCGAGGACAACCTTAGTGAAGGAATTCGCGAGTGGTGGGCTTTGAAACCTGGA
GCCCCTCAACCCAAGGCAAATCAACAACATCAAGACAACGCTCGAGGTCTTGTGCTTCCGGGTTACAAAT
ACCTTGGACCCGGCAACGGACTCGACAAGGGGGAGCCGGTCAACGCAGCAGACGCGGCGGCCCTCGAGCA
CGACAAGGCCTACGACCAGCAGCTCAAGGCCGGAGACAACCCGTACCTCAAGTACAACCACGCCGACGCC
GAGTTCCAGGAGCGGCTCAAAGAAGATACGTCTTTTGGGGGCAACCTCGGGCGAGCAGTCTTCCAGGCCA
AAAAGAGGCTTCTTGAACCTCTTGGTCTGGTTGAGGAAGCGGCTAAGACGGCTCCTGGAAAGAAGAGGCC
TGTAGAGCAGTCTCCTCAGGAACCGGACTCCTCCGCGGGTATTGGCAAATCGGGTGCACAGCCCGCTAAA
AAGAGACTCAATTTCGGTCAGACTGGCGACACAGAGTCAGTCCCAGACCCTCAACCAATCGGAGAACCTC
CCGCAGCCCCCTCAGGTGTGGGATCTCTTACAATGGCTTCAGGTGGTGGCGCACCAGTGGCAGACAATAA
CGAAGGTGCCGATGGAGTGGGTAGTTCCTCGGGAAATTGGCATTGCGATTCCCAATGGCTGGGGGACAGA
GTCATCACCACCAGCACCCGAACCTGGGCCCTGCCCACCTACAACAATCACCTCTACAAGCAAATCTCCA
ACAGCACATCTGGAGGATCTTCAAATGACAACGCCTACTTCGGCTACAGCACCCCCTGGGGGTATTTTGA
CTTCAACAGATTCCACTGCCACTTCTCACCACGTGACTGGCAGCGACTCATCAACAACAACTGGGGATTC
CGGCCTAAGCGACTCAACTTCAAGCTCTTCAACATTCAGGTCAAAGAGGTTACGGACAACAATGGAGTCA
AGACCATCGCCAATAACCTTACCAGCACGGTCCAGGTCTTCACGGACTCAGACTATCAGCTCCCGTACGT
GCTCGGGTCGGCTCACGAGGGCTGCCTCCCGCCGTTCCCAGCGGACGTTTTCATGATTCCTCAGTACGGG
TATCTGACGCTTAATGATGGAAGCCAGGCCGTGGGTCGTTCGTCCTTTTACTGCCTGGAATATTTCCCGT
CGCAAATGCTAAGAACGGGTAACAACTTCCAGTTCAGCTACGAGTTTGAGAACGTACCTTTCCATAGCAG
CTACGCTCACAGCCAAAGCCTGGACCGACTAATGAATCCACTCATCGACCAATACTTGTACTATCTCTCT
AGAACTATTAACGGTTCTGGACAGAATCAACAAACGCTAAAATTCAGTGTGGCCGGACCCAGCAACATGG
CTGTCCAGGGAAGAAACTACATACCTGGACCCAGCTACCGACAACAACGTGTCTCAACCACTGTGACTCA
AAACAACAACAGCGAATTTGCTTGGCCTGGAGCTTCTTCTTGGGCTCTCAATGGACGTAATAGCTTGATG
AATCCTGGACCTGCTATGGCCAGCCACAAAGAAGGAGAGGACCGTTTCTTTCCTTTGTCTGGATCTTTAA
TTTTTGGCAAACAAGGAACTGGAAGAGACAACGTGGATGCGGACAAAGTCATGATAACCAACGAAGAAGA
AATTAAAACTACTAACCCGGTAGCAACGGAGTCCTATGGACAAGTGGCCACAAACCACCAGAGTGCCCAA
ATGGAGCCGCGACAGAGGACTGCACAGGCGCAGACCGGTTGGGTTCAAAACCAAGGAATACTTCCGGGTA
TGGTTTGGCAGGACAGAGATGTGTACCTGCAAGGACCCATTTGGGCCAAAATTCCTCACACGGACGGCAA
CTTTCACCCTTCTCCGCTGATGGGAGGGTTTGGAATGAAGCACCCGCCTCCTCAGATCCTCATCAAAAAC
ACACCTGTACCTGCGGATCCTCCAACGGCCTTCAACAAGGACAAGCTGAACTCTTTCATCACCCAGTATT
CTACTGGCCAAGTCAGCGTGGAGATCGAGTGGGAGCTGCAGAAGGAAAACAGCAAGCGCTGGAACCCGGA
GATCCAGTACACTTCCAACTATTACAAGTCTAATAATGTTGAATTTGCTGTTAATACTGAAGGTGTATAT
AGTGAACCCCGCCCCATTGGCACCAGATACCTGACTCGTAATCTGTAATTGCTTGTTAATCAATAAACCG
TTTAATTCGTTTCAGTTGAACTTTGGTCTCTGCGAAGGGCGAATTCGTTTAAACCTGCAGGACTAGAGGT
CCTGTATTAGAGGTCACGTGAGTGTTTTGCGACATTTTGCGACACCATGTGGTCACGCTGGGTATTTAAG
CCCGAGTGAGCACGCAGGGTCTCCATTTTGAAGCGGGAGGTTTGAACGCGCAGCCGCCAAGCCGAATTCT
GCAGATATCCATCACACTGGCGGCCGCTCGACTAGAGCGGCCGCCACCGCGGTGGAGCTCCAGCTTTTGT
TCCCTTTAGTGAGGGTTAATTGCGCGCTTGGCGTAATCATGGTCATAGCTGTTTCCTGTGTGAAATTGTT
ATCCGCTCACAATTCCACACAACATACGAGCCGGAAGCATAAAGTGTAAAGCCTGGGGTGCCTAATGAGT
GAGCTAACTCACATTAATTGCGTTGCGCTCACTGCCCGCTTTCCAGTCGGGAAACCTGTCGTGCCAGCTG
CATTAATGAATCGGCCAACGCGCGGGGAGAGGCGGTTTGCGTATTGGGCGCTCTTCCGCTTCCTCGCTCA
CTGACTCGCTGCGCTCGGTCGTTCGGCTGCGGCGAGCGGTATCAGCTCACTCAAAGGCGGTAATACGGTT
ATCCACAGAATCAGGGGATAACGCAGGAAAGAACATGTGAGCAAAAGGCCAGCAAAAGGCCAGGAACCGT
AAAAAGGCCGCGTTGCTGGCGTTTTTCCATAGGCTCCGCCCCCCTGACGAGCATCACAAAAATCGACGCT
CAAGTCAGAGGTGGCGAAACCCGACAGGACTATAAAGATACCAGGCGTTTCCCCCTGGAAGCTCCCTCGT
GCGCTCTCCTGTTCCGACCCTGCCGCTTACCGGATACCTGTCCGCCTTTCTCCCTTCGGGAAGCGTGGCG
CTTTCTCATAGCTCACGCTGTAGGTATCTCAGTTCGGTGTAGGTCGTTCGCTCCAAGCTGGGCTGTGTGC
ACGAACCCCCCGTTCAGCCCGACCGCTGCGCCTTATCCGGTAACTATCGTCTTGAGTCCAACCCGGTAAG
ACACGACTTATCGCCACTGGCAGCAGCCACTGGTAACAGGATTAGCAGAGCGAGGTATGTAGGCGGTGCT
ACAGAGTTCTTGAAGTGGTGGCCTAACTACGGCTACACTAGAAGAACAGTATTTGGTATCTGCGCTCTGC
TGAAGCCAGTTACCTTCGGAAAAAGAGTTGGTAGCTCTTGATCCGGCAAACAAACCACCGCTGGTAGCGG
TGGTTTTTTTGTTTGCAAGCAGCAGATTACGCGCAGAAAAAAAGGATCTCAAGAAGATCCTTTGATCTTT
TCTACGGGGTCTGACGCTCAGTGGAACGAAAACTCACGTTAAGGGATTTTGGTCATGAGATTATCAAAAA
GGATCTTCACCTAGATCCTTTTAAATTAAAAATGAAGTTTTAAATCAATCTAAAGTATATATGAGTAAAC
TTGGTCTGACAGTTATTAGAAAAACTCATCGAGCATCAAATGAAACTGCAATTTATTCATATCAGGATTA
TCAATACCATATTTTTGAAAAAGCCGTTTCTGTAATGAAGGAGAAAACTCACCGAGGCAGTTCCATAGGA
TGGCAAGATCCTGGTATCGGTCTGCGATTCCGACTCGTCCAACATCAATACAACCTATTAATTTCCCCTC
GTCAAAAATAAGGTTATCAAGTGAGAAATCACCATGAGTGACGACTGAATCCGGTGAGAATGGCAAAAGT
TTATGCATTTCTTTCCAGACTTGTTCAACAGGCCAGCCATTACGCTCGTCATCAAAATCACTCGCATCAA
CCAAACCGTTATTCATTCGTGATTGCGCCTGAGCGAGACGAAATACGCGATCGCTGTTAAAAGGACAATT
ACAAACAGGAATCGAATGCAACCGGCGCAGGAACACTGCCAGCGCATCAACAATATTTTCACCTGAATCA
GGATATTCTTCTAATACCTGGAATGCTGTTTTTCCGGGGATCGCAGTGGTGAGTAACCATGCATCATCAG
GAGTACGGATAAAATGCTTGATGGTCGGAAGAGGCATAAATTCCGTCAGCCAGTTTAGTCTGACCATCTC
ATCTGTAACATCATTGGCAACGCTACCTTTGCCATGTTTCAGAAACAACTCTGGCGCATCGGGCTTCCCA
TACAAGCGATAGATTGTCGCACCTGATTGCCCGACATTATCGCGAGCCCATTTATACCCATATAAATCAG
CATCCATGTTGGAATTTAATCGCGGCCTCGACGTTTCCCGTTGAATATGGCTCATACTCTTCCTTTTTCA
ATATTATTGAAGCATTTATCAGGGTTATTGTCTCATGAGCGGATACATATTTGAATGTATTTAGAAAAAT
AAACAAATAGGGGTTCCGCGCACATTTCCCCGAAAAGTGCCACCTAAATTGTAAGCGTTAATATTTTGTT
AAAATTCGCGTTAAATTTTTGTTAAATCAGCTCATTTTTTAACCAATAGGCCGAAATCGGCAAAATCCCT
TATAAATCAAAAGAATAGACCGAGATAGGGT
[37 nt withheld, positions 8782-8818]
AAAGAACGTGGACTCCAACGTCAAAGG
[49 nt withheld, positions 8846-8894]
T
[91 nt withheld, positions 8896-8986]
G
[124 nt withheld, positions 8988-9111]
CCCATTCGCCATTCAGGCTGCGCAACTGTTGGGAAGGGCGATCGGTGCGGGCCTCTTCGCTATTACGCCA
GCTGGCGAAAGGGGGATGTGCTGCAAGGCGATTAAGTTGGGTAACGCCAGGGTTTTCCCAGTCACGACGT
TGTAAAACGACGGCCAGTGAGCGCGCGTAATACGACTCACTATAGGGCGAATTGGGTACCGGGCCCCCCC
TCGATCGAG
Features (pLannotate 1.2.2; 29 found; start..end, strand, type, name):
     68..1930    +  CDS            Rep78: REP78_AAV2S - Experimental evidence at protein level: Swiss-Prot protein existence level 1. Plays an essential role in the initiation of viral DNA synthesis. Binds specifically to an inverted terminal repeat element (ITR) on the 3' and 5' ends of the viral DNA, where it cleaves a site specifically to generate a priming site for initiation of the synthesis of a complementary strand. Plays also a role as transcriptional regulator, DNA helicase and as key factors in site-specific integration of the viral genome. Regulates host PKA activity by interacting with host PRKX as a mechanism of interferi
   1971..2647    +  CDS            rtTA3 (fragment): reverse tetracycline transactivator 3 activates expression from Tet-responsive promoters in the presence of doxycycline
   2577..2687    +  CDS            VP48: 3 tandem repeats of the minimal activation domain of herpes simplex virus VP16 (Cheng et al., 2013)
   2726..2744    -  promoter       SP6 promoter: promoter for bacteriophage SP6 RNA polymerase
   2770..2994    +  polyA_signal   bGH poly(A) signal: bovine growth hormone polyadenylation signal
   2998..3019    +  promoter       SV40 promoter (fragment): SV40 enhancer and early promoter
   3055..3075    +  promoter       tight TRE promoter (fragment): Tet-responsive promoter PTight, consisting of seven tet operator sequences followed by the minimal CMV promoter
   3092..3112    +  promoter       tight TRE promoter (fragment): Tet-responsive promoter PTight, consisting of seven tet operator sequences followed by the minimal CMV promoter
   3129..3149    +  promoter       tight TRE promoter (fragment): Tet-responsive promoter PTight, consisting of seven tet operator sequences followed by the minimal CMV promoter
   3166..3186    +  promoter       tight TRE promoter (fragment): Tet-responsive promoter PTight, consisting of seven tet operator sequences followed by the minimal CMV promoter
   3203..3223    +  promoter       tight TRE promoter (fragment): Tet-responsive promoter PTight, consisting of seven tet operator sequences followed by the minimal CMV promoter
   3240..3260    +  promoter       tight TRE promoter (fragment): Tet-responsive promoter PTight, consisting of seven tet operator sequences followed by the minimal CMV promoter
   3277..3297    +  promoter       tight TRE promoter (fragment): Tet-responsive promoter PTight, consisting of seven tet operator sequences followed by the minimal CMV promoter
   3314..3334    +  promoter       tight TRE promoter (fragment): Tet-responsive promoter PTight, consisting of seven tet operator sequences followed by the minimal CMV promoter
   3340..3957    +  CDS            Rep52 (fragment): REP52_AAV2S - Experimental evidence at protein level: Swiss-Prot protein existence level 1. Plays a critical role during packaging of viral DNA into empty capsids, where they are thought to be part of the packaging motor complex. The single stranded genomic DNA is packaged in a 3' to 5' direction and requires the association between viral DNA and Rep40. Regulates host PKA activity by interacting with host PRKX as a mechanism to interfere with helper virus propagation and to promote its own replication. From Adeno-associated virus 2 (isolate Srivastava/1982) (AAV-2).
   3977..6205    +  CDS            VP1: CAPSD_AAV2S - Experimental evidence at protein level: Swiss-Prot protein existence level 1. Capsid protein self-assembles to form an icosahedral capsid with a T=1 symmetry, about 22 nm in diameter, and consisting of 60 copies of three size variants of the capsid protein VP1, VP2 and VP3 which differ in their N-terminus. The capsid encapsulates the genomic ssDNA. Binds to host cell heparan sulfate and uses host ITGA5-ITGB1 as coreceptor on the cell surface to provide virion attachment to target cell. This attachment induces virion internalization predominantly through clathrin-dependent endocyt
   6472..6500    -  misc_feature   MCS (fragment): pBluescript multiple cloning site
   6513..6531    -  promoter       T3 promoter: promoter for bacteriophage T3 RNA polymerase
   6576..6592    -  protein_bind   lac operator: The lac repressor binds to the lac operator to inhibit transcription in E. coli. This inhibition can be relieved by adding lactose or isopropyl-β-D-thiogalactopyranoside (IPTG). lac repressor encoded by lacI
   6600..6630    -  promoter       lac promoter: promoter for the E. coli lac operon
   6645..6666    -  protein_bind   CAP binding site: CAP binding activates transcription in the presence of cAMP. E. coli catabolite activator protein
   6679..6771    -  CDS            lacI (fragment): lac repressor; lacI; The lac repressor binds to the lac operator to inhibit transcription in E. coli. This inhibition can be relieved by adding lactose or isopropyl-β-D-thiogalactopyranoside (IPTG).
   6954..7542    -  rep_origin     ori: high-copy-number ColE1/pMB1/pBR322/pUC origin of replication
   7716..8525    -  CDS            KanR: aminoglycoside phosphotransferase; aph(3')-Ia; confers resistance to kanamycin in bacteria or G418 (Geneticin®) in eukaryotes
   8526..8630    -  promoter       AmpR promoter: bla
   8683..9111    -  rep_origin     f1 ori (sequence partly withheld): f1 bacteriophage origin of replication; arrow indicates direction of (+) strand synthesis
   9116..9271    -  CDS            lacZα (fragment): LacZα fragment of β-galactosidase; lacZ fragment
   9279..9297    +  promoter       T7 promoter: promoter for bacteriophage T7 RNA polymerase
   9306..9325    -  misc_feature   MCS (fragment): pBluescript multiple cloning site
