[The description below was written by a language model from this plasmid's Addgene catalogue record and pLannotate feature annotations shown in this document.]
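Description:
iCAP-BI157-KanR is a 9.3 kb Rep/Cap helper plasmid for recombinant AAV production, built on the iCap-Kan backbone and catalogued as a mammalian expression vector. It is maintained in E. coli through a high-copy ColE1/pUC-type origin and selected with kanamycin via an aminoglycoside phosphotransferase gene driven by the bla (AmpR) promoter. Remnants of a pBluescript-style backbone are also present, including an f1 origin, lacZα and lac promoter/operator fragments, partial multiple cloning sites, and T7, T3 and SP6 phage promoters.

The payload supplies the AAV replication and capsid functions in trans; no ITRs are annotated, consistent with a packaging helper rather than a transfer genome. An AAV2 Rep78 open reading frame is followed by a coding region annotated as an rtTA3-like tetracycline transactivator fragment with a VP16-derived minimal activation domain (VP48), terminated by a bGH polyadenylation signal. Downstream, a series of eight short matches to the tight TRE promoter indicates an array of tet operator sites. This precedes a partial Rep52 sequence and then a full-length VP1 capsid reading frame. This layout suggests that capsid expression is placed under a Tet-responsive promoter activated by the plasmid's own transactivator, although the record does not say how the system is regulated or whether doxycycline is needed. The capsid gene is listed as the synthetic AAV-BI157 Cap. The feature table labels it by similarity to AAV2 VP1, and the record does not state the parental serotype or the modifications defining BI157. The plasmid comes from work on systematic multi-trait AAV capsid engineering and would typically be co-transfected with an ITR-flanked transgene plasmid and adenoviral helper functions to package vector genomes into BI157 capsids.
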