Addgene plasmid #209529: iCAP-BI157-KanR
Purpose: RepCap for AAV production
Depositing lab: Ben Deverman. Depositing organization: Broad Institute. Publication: Systematic multi-trait AAV capsid engineering for efficient gene delivery. Eid FE, Chen AT, Chan KY, Huang Q, Zheng Q, Tobey IG, Pacouret S, Brauer PP, Keyes C, Powell M, Johnston J, Zhao B, Lage K, Tarantal AF, Chan YA, Deverman BE. Nat Commun. 2024 Aug 4;15(1):6602. doi: 10.1038/s41467-024-50555-y. PubMed 39097583.
Backbone
  Vector backbone: iCap-Kan
  Vector type: Mammalian Expression
Growth in bacteria
  Bacterial resistance: Kanamycin, 50 μg/mL
  Growth temperature: 37°C
  Growth strain: NEB Stable
  Copy number: High Copy
Gene/Insert
  Gene/Insert name: AAV-BI157 Cap
  Species: Synthetic
  Cloning method: Unknown
Terms and licenses: Academic/Nonprofit Terms; Industry Terms: Not Available to Industry
How to cite: iCAP-BI157-KanR was a gift from Ben Deverman (Addgene plasmid # 209529 ; http://n2t.net/addgene:209529 ; RRID:Addgene_209529)
